>Addgene plasmid #199767 | pET28a-cMSPdH45 | addgene full sequence | sequence record 402677 | Addgene NGS Result
ATCCGGATATAGTTCCTCCTTTCAGCAAAAAACCCCTCAAGACCCGTTTAGAGGCCCCAAGGGGTTATGC
TAGTTATTGCTCAGCGGTGGCAGCAGCCAACTCAGCTTCCTTTCGGGCTTTGTTAGCAGCCGGATCTCAA
TTCGGCAGGTTGTCAACGCGCATCAGATCCAGTTCACGTTCGAAGATTTCATCAATCGGCAGCATTTGAC
CGTCCACCGTCATAAATTTGTGATCTTTGGTGGCGCGGATCAGAGAACCATCTTCCAGACAATATTCAAA
CACTTCCTGTTCGCCACGGTCATGCCATTGCGCGACCGGCTGCGTGTAAATGTTGCCATTGTTGTCAACG
CTATACACGGTGCATTCAATGCGTTTTTCCACAATTTTACCAATCGGCAGCAGACCGTATTCCACCGTCA
GGATTTCCGTTTCATAGGACAGACAACCCTGGGTGTTCAGTTTTTTGGTATACTCTTCCAGCGCGCTCAG
AAAGCTCACTTTAAAGCTTTCCAGCACCGGCAGCAGGCCCTGACGCAGATCTTCCAGCGCCGGTTTCGCT
TTTTCGCTCAGGGTGCTCAGATGTTCGGTCGCTTTCGCATGATATTCCGCCAGACGCGCACCGCCGTTTT
CTTTCAGCGCTTCCAGACGGGCCGCCAGACGCTGACGCAGTTCATCGCTATACGGCGCCAGATGGGTACG
CAGCGCATCCACATGCGCACGCGCACGATCACGCATCTCTTCGCCCAGCGGCTGCACTTTCGCTTTCACC
TCTTCCAGATCTTTGCTCATTTCCTGACGCAGGCCTTCGGTTTCTTTTTCCAGGTTATCCCAAAATTCCT
GGGTCACCGGGCCCAGCTGTTCACGCAGTTTGCTAAAGGTGCTGTGATGATGGTGGTGATGACCGTTAAA
GCAGTTGGATGCGATAAAGCCATTTTTCAGGGCAAAGTTGTGGTCACGTTCGACACCAATATCGTAGACA
TTCTGTTTGCCCAGATATTTACGGGTCGCGATTTTAATGCTGCTGCCCATGGTATATCTCCTTCTTAAAG
TTAAACAAAATTATTTCTAGAGGGGAATTGTTATCCGCTCACAATTCCCCTATAGTGAGTCGTATTAATT
TCGCGGGATCGAGATCTCGATCCTCTACGCCGGACGCATCGTGGCCGGCATCACCGGCGCCACAGGTGCG
GTTGCTGGCGCCTATATCGCCGACATCACCGATGGGGAAGATCGGGCTCGCCACTTCGGGCTCATGAGCG
CTTGTTTCGGCGTGGGTATGGTGGCAGGCCCCGTGGCCGGGGGACTGTTGGGCGCCATCTCCTTGCATGC
ACCATTCCTTGCGGCGGCGGTGCTCAACGGCCTCAACCTACTACTGGGCTGCTTCCTAATGCAGGAGTCG
CATAAGGGAGAGCGTCGAGATCCCGGACACCATCGAATGGCGCAAAACCTTTCGCGGTATGGCATGATAG
CGCCCGGAAGAGAGTCAATTCAGGGTGGTGAATGTGAAACCAGTAACGTTATACGATGTCGCAGAGTATG
CCGGTGTCTCTTATCAGACCGTTTCCCGCGTGGTGAACCAGGCCAGCCACGTTTCTGCGAAAACGCGGGA
AAAAGTGGAAGCGGCGATGGCGGAGCTGAATTACATTCCCAACCGCGTGGCACAACAACTGGCGGGCAAA
CAGTCGTTGCTGATTGGCGTTGCCACCTCCAGTCTGGCCCTGCACGCGCCGTCGCAAATTGTCGCGGCGA
TTAAATCTCGCGCCGATCAACTGGGTGCCAGCGTGGTGGTGTCGATGGTAGAACGAAGCGGCGTCGAAGC
CTGTAAAGCGGCGGTGCACAATCTTCTCGCGCAACGCGTCAGTGGGCTGATCATTAACTATCCGCTGGAT
GACCAGGATGCCATTGCTGTGGAAGCTGCCTGCACTAATGTTCCGGCGTTATTTCTTGATGTCTCTGACC
AGACACCCATCAACAGTATTATTTTCTCCCATGAAGACGGTACGCGACTGGGCGTGGAGCATCTGGTCGC
ATTGGGTCACCAGCAAATCGCGCTGTTAGCGGGCCCATTAAGTTCTGTCTCGGCGCGTCTGCGTCTGGCT
GGCTGGCATAAATATCTCACTCGCAATCAAATTCAGCCGATAGCGGAACGGGAAGGCGACTGGAGTGCCA
TGTCCGGTTTTCAACAAACCATGCAAATGCTGAATGAGGGCATCGTTCCCACTGCGATGCTGGTTGCCAA
CGATCAGATGGCGCTGGGCGCAATGCGCGCCATTACCGAGTCCGGGCTGCGCGTTGGTGCGGATATCTCG
GTAGTGGGATACGACGATACCGAAGACAGCTCATGTTATATCCCGCCGTTAACCACCATCAAACAGGATT
TTCGCCTGCTGGGGCAAACCAGCGTGGACCGCTTGCTGCAACTCTCTCAGGGCCAGGCGGTGAAGGGCAA
TCAGCTGTTGCCCGTCTCACTGGTGAAAAGAAAAACCACCCTGGCGCCCAATACGCAAACCGCCTCTCCC
CGCGCGTTGGCCGATTCATTAATGCAGCTGGCACGACAGGTTTCCCGACTGGAAAGCGGGCAGTGAGCGC
AACGCAATTAATGTAAGTTAGCTCACTCATTAGGCACCGGGATCTCGACCGATGCCCTTGAGAGCCTTCA
ACCCAGTCAGCTCCTTCCGGTGGGCGCGGGGCATGACTATCGTCGCCGCACTTATGACTGTCTTCTTTAT
CATGCAACTCGTAGGACAGGTGCCGGCAGCGCTCTGGGTCATTTTCGGCGAGGACCGCTTTCGCTGGAGC
GCGACGATGATCGGCCTGTCGCTTGCGGTATTCGGAATCTTGCACGCCCTCGCTCAAGCCTTCGTCACTG
GTCCCGCCACCAAACGTTTCGGCGAGAAGCAGGCCATTATCGCCGGCATGGCGGCCCCACGGGTGCGCAT
GATCGTGCTCCTGTCGTTGAGGACCCGGCTAGGCTGGCGGGGTTGCCTTACTGGTTAGCAGAATGAATCA
CCGATACGCGAGCGAACGTGAAGCGACTGCTGCTGCAAAACGTCTGCGACCTGAGCAACAACATGAATGG
TCTTCGGTTTCCGTGTTTCGTAAAGTCTGGAAACGCGGAAGTCAGCGCCCTGCACCATTATGTTCCGGAT
CTGCATCGCAGGATGCTGCTGGCTACCCTGTGGAACACCTACATCTGTATTAACGAAGCGCTGGCATTGA
CCCTGAGTGATTTTTCTCTGGTCCCGCCGCATCCATACCGCCAGTTGTTTACCCTCACAACGTTCCAGTA
ACCGGGCATGTTCATCATCAGTAACCCGTATCGTGAGCATCCTCTCTCGTTTCATCGGTATCATTACCCC
CATGAACAGAAATCCCCCTTACACGGAGGCATCAGTGACCAAACAGGAAAAAACCGCCCTTAACATGGCC
CGCTTTATCAGAAGCCAGACATTAACGCTTCTGGAGAAACTCAACGAGCTGGACGCGGATGAACAGGCAG
ACATCTGTGAATCGCTTCACGACCACGCTGATGAGCTTTACCGCAGCTGCCTCGCGCGTTTCGGTGATGA
CGGTGAAAACCTCTGACACATGCAGCTCCCGGAGACGGTCACAGCTTGTCTGTAAGCGGATGCCGGGAGC
AGACAAGCCCGTCAGGGCGCGTCAGCGGGTGTTGGCGGGTGTCGGGGCGCAGCCATGACCCAGTCACGTA
GCGATAGCGGAGTGTATACTGGCTTAACTATGCGGCATCAGAGCAGATTGTACTGAGAGTGCACCATTGC
GGTGTGAAATACCGCACAGATGCGTAAGGAGAAAATACCGCATCAGGCGCTCTTCCGCTTCCTCGCTCAC
TGACTCGCTGCGCTCGGTCGTTCGGCTGCGGCGAGCGGTATCAGCTCACTCAAAGGCGGTAATACGGTTA
TCCACAGAATCAGGGGATAACGCAGGAAAGAACATGTGAGCAAAAGGCCAGCAAAAGGCCAGGAACCGTA
AAAAGGCCGCGTTGCTGGCGTTTTTCCATAGGCTCCGCCCCCCTGACGAGCATCACAAAAATCGACGCTC
AAGTCAGAGGTGGCGAAACCCGACAGGACTATAAAGATACCAGGCGTTTCCCCCTGGAAGCTCCCTCGTG
CGCTCTCCTGTTCCGACCCTGCCGCTTACCGGATACCTGTCCGCCTTTCTCCCTTCGGGAAGCGTGGCGC
TTTCTCATAGCTCACGCTGTAGGTATCTCAGTTCGGTGTAGGTCGTTCGCTCCAAGCTGGGCTGTGTGCA
CGAACCCCCCGTTCAGCCCGACCGCTGCGCCTTATCCGGTAACTATCGTCTTGAGTCCAACCCGGTAAGA
CACGACTTATCGCCACTGGCAGCAGCCACTGGTAACAGGATTAGCAGAGCGAGGTATGTAGGCGGTGCTA
CAGAGTTCTTGAAGTGGTGGCCTAACTACGGCTACACTAGAAGGACAGTATTTGGTATCTGCGCTCTGCT
GAAGCCAGTTACCTTCGGAAAAAGAGTTGGTAGCTCTTGATCCGGCAAACAAACCACCGCTGGTAGCGGT
GGTTTTTTTGTTTGCAAGCAGCAGATTACGCGCAGAAAAAAAGGATCTCAAGAAGATCCTTTGATCTTTT
CTACGGGGTCTGACGCTCAGTGGAACGAAAACTCACGTTAAGGGATTTTGGTCATGAACAATAAAACTGT
CTGCTTACATAAACAGTAATACAAGGGGTGTTATGAGCCATATTCAACGGGAAACGTCTTGCTCTAGGCC
GCGATTAAATTCCAACATGGATGCTGATTTATATGGGTATAAATGGGCTCGCGATAATGTCGGGCAATCA
GGTGCGACAATCTATCGATTGTATGGGAAGCCCGATGCGCCAGAGTTGTTTCTGAAACATGGCAAAGGTA
GCGTTGCCAATGATGTTACAGATGAGATGGTCAGACTAAACTGGCTGACGGAATTTATGCCTCTTCCGAC
CATCAAGCATTTTATCCGTACTCCTGATGATGCATGGTTACTCACCACTGCGATCCCCGGGAAAACAGCA
TTCCAGGTATTAGAAGAATATCCTGATTCAGGTGAAAATATTGTTGATGCGCTGGCAGTGTTCCTGCGCC
GGTTGCATTCGATTCCTGTTTGTAATTGTCCTTTTAACAGCGATCGCGTATTTCGTCTCGCTCAGGCGCA
ATCACGAATGAATAACGGTTTGGTTGATGCGAGTGATTTTGATGACGAGCGTAATGGCTGGCCTGTTGAA
CAAGTCTGGAAAGAAATGCATAAACTTTTGCCATTCTCACCGGATTCAGTCGTCACTCATGGTGATTTCT
CACTTGATAACCTTATTTTTGACGAGGGGAAATTAATAGGTTGTATTGATGTTGGACGAGTCGGAATCGC
AGACCGATACCAGGATCTTGCCATCCTATGGAACTGCCTCGGTGAGTTTTCTCCTTCATTACAGAAACGG
CTTTTTCAAAAATATGGTATTGATAATCCTGATATGAATAAATTGCAGTTTCATTTGATGCTCGATGAGT
TTTTCTAAGAATTAATTCATGAGCGGATACATATTTGAATGTATTTAGAAAAATAAACAAATAGGGGTTC
CGCGCACATTTCCCCGAAAAGTGCCACCTAAATTGTAAGCGTTAATATTTTGTTAAAATTCGCGTTAAAT
TTTTGTTAAATCAGCTCATTTTTTAACCAATAGGCCGAAATCGGCAAAATCCCTTATAAATCAAAAGAAT
AGACCGAGATAGGGT
[37 nt withheld, positions 5756-5792]
AAAGAACGTGGACTCCAACGTCAAAGG
[49 nt withheld, positions 5820-5868]
T
[91 nt withheld, positions 5870-5960]
G
[124 nt withheld, positions 5962-6085]
CCCATTCGCCA
Features (pLannotate 1.2.2; 19 found; start..end, strand, type, name):
     26..73      -  terminator     T7 terminator: transcription terminator for bacteriophage T7 RNA polymerase
     81..130     -  CDS            SET1 (fragment): solubility-enhancement tag derived from T7 phage gene 10B
    146..445     -  CDS            dnaE-N (fragment): DPO3A_SYNY3 - Experimental evidence at protein level: Swiss-Prot protein existence level 1. DNA polymerase III is a complex, multichain enzyme responsible for most of the replicative synthesis in bacteria. This DNA polymerase also exhibits 3' to 5' exonuclease activity. The alpha chain is the DNA polymerase (By similarity). From Synechocystis sp. (strain PCC 6803 / Kazusa).
    683..883     -  CDS            Apoa1 (fragment): APOA1_RAT - Experimental evidence at protein level: Swiss-Prot protein existence level 1. Participates in the reverse transport of cholesterol from tissues to the liver for excretion by promoting cholesterol efflux from tissues and by acting as a cofactor for the lecithin cholesterol acyltransferase (LCAT). As part of the SPAP complex, activates spermatozoa motility. From Rattus norvegicus (Rat).
   1037..1059    -  RBS            RBS: efficient ribosome binding site from bacteriophage T7 gene 10 (Olins and Rangwala, 1989)
   1074..1098    -  protein_bind   lac operator: The lac repressor binds to the lac operator to inhibit transcription in E. coli. This inhibition can be relieved by adding lactose or isopropyl-β-D-thiogalactopyranoside (IPTG). lac repressor encoded by lacI
   1099..1117    -  promoter       T7 promoter: promoter for bacteriophage T7 RNA polymerase
   1139..1418    +  CDS            TcR (fragment): tetracycline efflux protein; tet; confers resistance to tetracycline
   1426..1503    +  promoter       lacI promoter: lacI
   1504..2586    +  CDS            lacI: lac repressor; lacI; The lac repressor binds to the lac operator to inhibit transcription in E. coli. This inhibition can be relieved by adding lactose or isopropyl-β-D-thiogalactopyranoside (IPTG).
   2599..2620    +  protein_bind   CAP binding site: CAP binding activates transcription in the presence of cAMP. E. coli catabolite activator protein
   2635..2926    +  CDS            TcR (fragment): tetracycline efflux protein; tet; confers resistance to tetracycline
   2998..3378    -  CDS            YPB1_ECOLX: Protein predicted: Swiss-Prot protein existence level 4. From Escherichia coli.
   3395..3586    +  CDS            rop: Rop protein, which maintains plasmids at low copy number; rop
   3688..3827    +  misc_feature   bom: basis of mobility region from pBR322
   4013..4601    -  rep_origin     ori: high-copy-number ColE1/pMB1/pBR322/pUC origin of replication
   4723..5538    +  CDS            KanR: aminoglycoside phosphotransferase; aph(3')-Ia; confers resistance to kanamycin in bacteria or G418 (Geneticin®) in eukaryotes
   5547..5604    -  promoter       AmpR promoter (fragment): bla
   5657..6085    -  rep_origin     f1 ori (sequence partly withheld): f1 bacteriophage origin of replication; arrow indicates direction of (+) strand synthesis
