[The description below was written by a language model from this plasmid's Addgene catalogue record and pLannotate feature annotations shown in this document.]
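Description:
pET28a-cMSPdH45 is a bacterial expression plasmid built on the pET28a backbone for producing a circularized membrane scaffold protein in E. coli. It is maintained through a ColE1/pBR322-type origin accompanied by the rop gene and bom region, and is selected with kanamycin via an aminoglycoside phosphotransferase marker; an f1 origin is also present. The catalogue lists it as high copy, although rop is normally associated with reduced copy number. The short tetracycline-resistance and AmpR promoter fragments in the annotation are backbone remnants rather than functional markers.

The payload is a synthetic open reading frame of about 0.9 kb encoding cMSPdH45, an apolipoprotein A-I-derived membrane scaffold protein lacking helices 4 and 5, fused to split-intein halves. The feature table detects an ApoA1-like segment and a DnaE N-intein fragment downstream of it; the C-intein half and the His tag are not annotated individually. Placing the intein fragments at opposite ends of the scaffold lets them associate and trans-splice within a single polypeptide, joining the scaffold's termini into a closed ring during expression. Because the inteins are excised, the His6 tag is positioned internally so that it remains in the circular product. Transcription runs from a T7 promoter with a lac operator and the T7 gene 10 ribosome binding site to the T7 terminator, and the plasmid-borne lacI provides repression that is relieved by IPTG, so expression requires a host supplying T7 RNA polymerase.

The circularized scaffold is intended for assembling nanodiscs for structural studies of membrane proteins. The sequenced record (6,096 nt) is somewhat shorter than the total size stated in the catalogue (6,263 bp), a discrepancy the record does not explain.
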