Addgene plasmid #199767: pET28a-cMSPdH45
Purpose: Expresses split-intein fused MSPdH45 for circularization during expression (internal His-Tag)
Depositing lab: Franz Hagn. Depositing organization: Technische Universitaet Muenchen (TUM). Publication: A Split-Intein-Based Method for the Efficient Production of Circularized Nanodiscs for Structural Studies of Membrane Proteins. Miehling J, Goricanec D, Hagn F. Chembiochem. 2018 Sep 17;19(18):1927-1933. doi: 10.1002/cbic.201800345. Epub 2018 Jul 30. PubMed 29947468.
Backbone
  Vector backbone: pET28a
  Backbone size w/o insert (bp): 5369
  Total vector size (bp): 6263
  Vector type: Bacterial Expression
Growth in bacteria
  Bacterial resistance: Kanamycin, 50 μg/mL
  Growth temperature: Room Temperature
  Growth strain: DH5alpha
  Copy number: High Copy
Gene/Insert
  Gene/Insert name: cMSPdH45 (alt name: Circular Membrane Scaffold Protein Helix 4,5 deletion)
  Species: Synthetic
  Insert size (bp): 894
  Mutation: internal His-Tag
  Tag / fusion protein: His6-Tag (N terminal on insert)
  Cloning method: Ligation Independent Cloning
  Sequencing primers: 5′ T7 Promotor; 3′ T7 Terminator
Terms and licenses: Academic/Nonprofit Terms; Industry Terms: Not Available to Industry
How to cite: pET28a-cMSPdH45 was a gift from Franz Hagn (Addgene plasmid # 199767 ; http://n2t.net/addgene:199767 ; RRID:Addgene_199767)
